>Addgene plasmid #11262 | TCRalpha-L1 | addgene partial sequence | sequence record 18136 | 11262 with T7
GCTTGCTCGAGTCTAGAGTCGACTGGGCCGAGGCGGCCGACATGTTTTTTTTTTTTTTTTTTTTTTTTTT
TTTTGCCATTTACACATTTTATTTGCATATTCTTTGTACAGTACACAACATCTGCCAATGTAAAAGAAGC
ACAAATCTACTTAATAAGATGAATATGTTGTAAATTAATTGTAAATAATAAGTTGTAGCTATATAGTCAG
AAATATTCAGATGTAATACAGCGTCCAAGCAATTTAAGATGTTTACAAAAAATATATATGTAGAAAACCT
TAAAAATAGAAATTATACAGGAGAAATCATCTAAATTTGAAACAAATATACTTCTACTGGACGCTAAGCT
TAATGAAATATTTTTAAAAATCCTATATAAACATATGACATTCAAATGTGTATGTAATTCTCAAATCAAT
AATGATTTTGCATCACTGAGGGCGGTTACATAATCCCTCCATCGCTATTTAACAACATCTGTGCACATCT
GATGATCTGGAATGGGATGCAGCTTTTTCTGTTGTCGTCAGTAAAAGTTCAGTCTCATGAATTTAACTGA
TGACACGTGGTGTTTTTCTGAGACGTTAGCTCATCCACGCTTTAAAAGTCACCAGCACATTGAAAACGAC
CGTCTTCAGAAAG
