[The description below was written by a language model from this plasmid's Addgene catalogue record.]
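Description:
TCRalpha-L1 is a cDNA clone of the zebrafish (Danio rerio) T-cell receptor alpha chain carried in pTriplEx2, a Clontech phagemid-type vector of about 3.6 kb (spelled pTripIEx2 in the record) that is catalogued here as a bacterial expression plasmid. It is a high-copy plasmid maintained in E. coli under ampicillin selection. The record does not include a feature table, so the origin of replication, the promoter arrangement of the backbone and the exact cloning sites are not itemised. The insert is listed as having been introduced by restriction-enzyme cloning.

The insert is roughly 1.3 kb and is linked to the zebrafish trac gene, which encodes the TCR alpha constant region. The record does not say whether the clone covers the full coding sequence or which variable and joining segments it contains. T3 and T7 sites flank the insert, serving as the 5′ and 3′ sequencing primer positions respectively. According to the depositor's comments, they also act as promoters for in vitro transcription. Linearising with EcoRI and transcribing with T7 polymerase gives an antisense riboprobe, while cutting with XhoI and transcribing with T3 polymerase gives the sense control.

Despite the "bacterial expression" label, the documented purpose is therefore as a template for RNA probes rather than for protein production. This fits the associated study of T cells and the thymus in developing zebrafish, where such probes would be used to detect TCR alpha transcripts as a marker of T-lineage cells, for example by in situ hybridisation.
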