Addgene plasmid #11262: TCRalpha-L1
Depositing lab: Lisa Steiner. Depositing organization: Massachusetts Institute of Technology. Publication: T cells and the thymus in developing zebrafish. Danilova N, Hohman VS, Sacher F, Ota T, Willett CE, Steiner LA. Dev Comp Immunol. 2004 Jun . 28(7-8):755-67. 10.1016/j.dci.2003.12.003 PubMed 15043944.
Backbone
  Vector backbone: pTripIEx2
  Backbone manufacturer: Clontech
  Backbone size w/o insert (bp): 3600
  Vector type: Bacterial Expression
Growth in bacteria
  Bacterial resistance: Ampicillin, 100 μg/mL
  Growth temperature: 37°C
  Growth strain: DH5alpha
  Copy number: High Copy
Gene/Insert
  Gene/Insert name: TCR alpha (alt name: TCRalpha-L1)
  Species: D. rerio (zebrafish)
  Insert size (bp): 1315
  GenBank ID: AF424545
  Entrez Gene: trac (a.k.a. TCR-alpha, TCR1, TCR8RC, TCRA3, TCRAC, si:busm1-172d23.25, si:busm1-172d23.26, si:busm1-172d23.27, si:dz172d23.25, si:dz172d23.26, si:dz172d23.27)
  Cloning method: Restriction Enzyme
  Sequencing primers: 5′ T3; 3′ T7
Terms and licenses: Academic/Nonprofit Terms; Industry Terms: Not Available to Industry
Depositor comments: To make probes: antisense EcoRI - T7, sense XhoI - T3.
How to cite: TCRalpha-L1 was a gift from Lisa Steiner (Addgene plasmid # 11262 ; http://n2t.net/addgene:11262 ; RRID:Addgene_11262)
